Addgene plasmid #197751: pMC-6-AsNPGA-9
Purpose: Phytobrick (MoClo) Level 0 Part
Depositing lab: Daniel Voytas. Depositing organization: University of Minnesota. Publication: An extensible vector toolkit and parts library for advanced engineering of plant genomes. Chamness JC, Kumar J, Cruz AJ, Rhuby E, Holum MJ, Cody JP, Tibebu R, Gamo ME, Starker CG, Zhang F, Voytas DF. Plant Genome. 2023 Mar 9:e20312. doi: 10.1002/tpg2.20312. PubMed 36896468.
Backbone
  Vector backbone: pMC-6-ccdB-9
  Backbone manufacturer: Self-made
  Vector type: Plant Expression
Growth in bacteria
  Bacterial resistance: Spectinomycin, 50 μg/mL
  Growth temperature: 37°C
  Growth strain: DH5alpha
  Copy number: High Copy
Gene/Insert
  Gene/Insert name: FBP: AsNPGA (luciferin synthesis)
  Species: Aspergillus nidulans
  Insert size (bp): 1038
  Cloning method: Restriction Enzyme; 5′ cloning site Unknown (unknown if destroyed)
Terms and licenses: Academic/Nonprofit Terms; Industry Terms: Not Available to Industry
Depositor comments: Please visit https://doi.org/10.1101/2022.10.15.511792 for bioRxiv preprint.
How to cite: pMC-6-AsNPGA-9 was a gift from Daniel Voytas (Addgene plasmid # 197751 ; http://n2t.net/addgene:197751 ; RRID:Addgene_197751)
