[The description below was written by a language model from this plasmid's Addgene catalogue record and pLannotate feature annotations shown in this document.]
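Description:
pMC-6-AsNPGA-9 is a Phytobrick-format (MoClo) Level 0 part plasmid from a modular vector toolkit and parts library for plant genome engineering. It was built in the self-made pMC-6-ccdB-9 acceptor backbone, whose name suggests that the incoming part replaces a ccdB counter-selection cassette, though the record lists the cloning sites as unknown. The sequenced plasmid is small, about 3.3 kb, and is maintained in E. coli at high copy from a ColE1/pUC-type origin. Selection is with spectinomycin through the aadA aminoglycoside adenylyltransferase gene, which lies downstream of an annotated AmpR (bla) promoter. The short hits to an integrase, a gentamicin acetyltransferase, lacI and the RSF origin are only fragments. They are most likely remnants carried along with the resistance cassette and backbone junctions, not functional elements.

The payload is a roughly 1 kb coding sequence for NpgA from Aspergillus nidulans, a broad-specificity 4'-phosphopantetheinyl transferase. This enzyme moves the phosphopantetheine cofactor from coenzyme A onto carrier-protein domains, activating polyketide synthase-like and related enzymes. The catalogue labels the insert as "FBP" with a role in luciferin synthesis, which most likely refers to the fungal bioluminescence pathway. In that pathway NpgA serves as an accessory activator of the luciferin precursor-forming synthase.

No plant promoter, terminator, tag or reporter is annotated, as expected for a Level 0 part that supplies only a coding sequence. Although the plasmid is catalogued as a plant expression vector, it is not an expression construct on its own. It is a building block intended for assembly with regulatory parts into higher-level transcription units, for example to reconstitute autoluminescence reporters in plants.
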