Features (pLannotate 1.2.2; 8 found; start..end, strand, type, name):
      1..23      +  rep_origin     RSF ori (fragment): Plasmids containing the RSF 1030 origin of replication can be propagated in E. coli cells that contain additional plasmids with compatible origins.
     25..74      +  CDS            lacI (fragment): lac repressor; lacI; The lac repressor binds to the lac operator to inhibit transcription in E. coli. This inhibition can be relieved by adding lactose or isopropyl-β-D-thiogalactopyranoside (IPTG).
     91..1122    +  CDS            npgA: PPTA_EMENI - Also known as cfwA. Experimental evidence at protein level: Swiss-Prot protein existence level 1. Transfers the 4'-phosphopantetheine moiety from coenzyme A to a Ser of an acyl-carrier-protein. The enzyme is able to transfer the cofactor to a broad range of enzymes with acyl- or peptidyl-carrier protein domains. Required for primary biological processes such as growth and asexual/sexual development, and activates target enzymes involved in the synthesis of metabolites such as fatty acids, polyketides and nonribosomal peptides, lysine, siderophore, penicillin, sterigmatocystin, sha
   1257..1361    +  promoter       AmpR promoter: bla
   1352..1432    -  CDS            int (fragment): INT2_ECOLX - Protein inferred from homology: Swiss-Prot protein existence level 3. Putative integrase believed to be involved in the insertion of antibiotic resistance genes into plasmids and transposons. From Escherichia coli.
   1520..1576    +  CDS            GmR (fragment): gentamycin acetyltransferase; aacC1; confers resistance to gentamycin
   1583..2371    +  CDS            aadA: S3AD_ECOLX - Experimental evidence at protein level: Swiss-Prot protein existence level 1. Mediates bacterial resistance to the antibiotics streptomycin and spectinomycin. From Escherichia coli.
   2545..3133    +  rep_origin     ori: high-copy-number ColE1/pMB1/pBR322/pUC origin of replication
>Addgene plasmid #197751 | pMC-6-AsNPGA-9 | addgene full sequence | sequence record 391241 | Addgene NGS Result
GTCAGTGAGCGAGGAAGCGGAAGAGCGCCCAATACGCAAACCGCCTCTCCCCGCGCGTTGGCCGATTCAT
TAATCACTCTGTGGTCTCAAATGGTGCAGGACACTTCAAGTGCTAGCACAAGTCCAATTTTAACCAGATG
GTATATAGACACTCGACCTCTCACGGCAAGTACCGCCGCACTTCCGCTGCTGGAAACGCTGCAACCAGCT
GATCAGATCTCCGTCCAAAAATATTATCATCTCAAGGACAAGCACATGTCACTTGCCTCCAACCTTTTGA
AGTATTTATTCGTTCATCGAAATTGCCGAATACCATGGAGTAGTATTGTCATATCAAGAACGCCCGACCC
GCACAGAAGGCCTTGCTATATACCTCCTTCAGGTTCACAAGAGGACTCCTTCAAAGACGGATATACGGGA
ATCAACGTAGAATTCAACGTTAGTCACCAAGCCAGCATGGTGGCAATCGCAGGTACGGCTTTCACACCTA
ATAGCGGTGGAGATAGCAAACTCAAACCGGAGGTCGGAATAGATATAACATGTGTAAATGAGAGGCAGGG
CAGGAATGGAGAAGAAAGATCCTTGGAATCCCTGAGGCAGTATATAGATATATTCAGCGAAGTATTCAGC
ACCGCAGAGATGGCTAATATAAGGCGACTTGATGGGGTTTCCTCAAGTTCCCTTAGTGCAGACAGACTCG
TAGATTATGGATACCGATTATTCTACACCTATTGGGCCTTAAAAGAGGCTTATATCAAGATGACAGGTGA
GGCCTTATTGGCTCCTTGGTTGAGAGAGCTGGAGTTTTCCAACGTGGTCGCTCCAGCCGCTGTCGCCGAA
AGCGGGGACTCTGCTGGAGACTTTGGCGAACCGTACACTGGCGTGCGTACAACATTGTATAAGAACCTCG
TAGAGGACGTACGAATTGAGGTAGCTGCTTTGGGAGGAGATTATCTGTTCGCAACAGCCGCTAGAGGTGG
TGGTATAGGCGCATCCTCACGTCCTGGTGGTGGCCCAGATGGCTCTGGAATTAGATCCCAGGACCCTTGG
AGGCCGTTCAAGAAACTCGATATAGAGCGTGACATACAGCCATGTGCTACGGGCGTTTGTAATTGCCTGT
CCTCAGGATAGGCTTTGAGACCACGAAGTGGCTCTTCAGTGGACGAAAGGGCCTCGTGATACGCCTATTT
TTATAGGTTAATGTCATGATAATAATGGTTTCTTAGACGTCAGGTGGCACTTTTCGGGGAAATGTGCGCG
GAACCCCTATTTGTTTATTTTTCTAAATACATTCAAATATGTATCCGCTCATGAGACAATAACCCTGATA
AATGCTTCAATAATATTGAAAAAGGAAGAGTATGCGCTCACGCAACTGGTCCAGAACCTTGACCGAACGC
AGCGGTGGTAACGGCGCAGTGGCGGTTTTCATGGCTTGTTATGACTGTTTTTTTTTGGGGTACAGTCTAT
GCCTCGGGCATCCAAGCAGCAAGCGCGTTACGCCGTGGGTCGATGTTTGATGTTATGGAGCAGCAACGAT
GTTACGCAGCAGGGCAGTCGCCCTAAAACAAAGTTAAACATCATGAGGGAAGCGGTGATCGCCGAAGTAT
CGACTCAACTATCAGAGGTAGTTGGCGTCATCGAGCGCCATCTCGAACCGACGTTGCTGGCCGTACATTT
GTACGGCTCCGCAGTGGATGGCGGCCTGAAGCCACACAGCGATATTGATTTGCTGGTTACGGTGACCGTA
AGGCTTGATGAAACAACGCGGCGAGCTTTGATCAACGACCTTTTGGAAACTTCGGCTTCCCCTGGAGAGA
GCGAGATTCTCCGCGCTGTAGAAGTCACCATTGTTGTGCACGACGACATCATTCCGTGGCGTTATCCAGC
TAAGCGCGAACTGCAATTTGGAGAATGGCAGCGCAATGACATTCTTGCAGGTATCTTCGAGCCAGCCACG
ATCGACATTGATCTGGCTATCTTGCTGACAAAAGCAAGAGAACATAGCGTTGCCTTGGTAGGTCCAGCGG
CGGAGGAACTCTTTGATCCGGTTCCTGAACAGGATCTATTTGAGGCGCTAAATGAAACCTTAACGCTATG
GAACTCGCCGCCCGACTGGGCTGGCGATGAGCGAAATGTAGTGCTTACGTTGTCCCGCATTTGGTACAGC
GCAGTAACCGGCAAAATCGCGCCGAAGGATGTCGCTGCCGACTGGGCAATGGAGCGCCTGCCGGCCCAGT
ATCAGCCCGTCATACTTGAAGCTAGACAGGCTTATCTTGGACAAGAAGAAGATCGCTTGGCCTCGCGCGC
AGATCAGTTGGAAGAATTTGTCCATTACGTAAAAGGCGAGATCACCAAGGTAGTCGGCAAATAACTGTCA
GACCAAGTTTACTCATATATACTTTAGATTGATTTAAAACTTCATTTTTAATTTAAAAGGATCTAGGTGA
AGATCCTTTTTGATAATCTCATGACCAAAATCCCTTAACGTGAGTTTTCGTTCCACTGAGCGTCAGACCC
CGTAGAAAAGATCAAAGGATCTTCTTGAGATCCTTTTTTTCTGCGCGTAATCTGCTGCTTGCAAACAAAA
AAACCACCGCTACCAGCGGTGGTTTGTTTGCCGGATCAAGAGCTACCAACTCTTTTTCCGAAGGTAACTG
GCTTCAGCAGAGCGCAGATACCAAATACTGTTCTTCTAGTGTAGCCGTAGTTAGGCCACCACTTCAAGAA
CTCTGTAGCACCGCCTACATACCTCGCTCTGCTAATCCTGTTACCAGTGGCTGCTGCCAGTGGCGATAAG
TCGTGTCTTACCGGGTTGGACTCAAGACGATAGTTACCGGATAAGGCGCAGCGGTCGGGCTGAACGGGGG
GTTCGTGCACACAGCCCAGCTTGGAGCGAACGACCTACACCGAACTGAGATACCTACAGCGTGAGCTATG
AGAAAGCGCCACGCTTCCCGAAGGGAGAAAGGCGGACAGGTATCCGGTAAGCGGCAGGGTCGGAACAGGA
GAGCGCACGAGGGAGCTTCCAGGGGGAAACGCCTGGTATCTTTATAGTCCTGTCGGGTTTCGCCACCTCT
GACTTGAGCGTCGATTTTTGTGATGCTCGTCAGGGGGGCGGAGCCTATGGAAAAACGCCAGCAACGCGGC
CTTTTTACGGTTCCTGGCCTTTTGCTGGCCTTTTGCTCACATGTTCTTTCCTGCGTTATCCCCTGATTCT
GTGGATAACCGTATTACCGCCTTTGAGTGAGCTGATACCGCTCGCCGCAGCCGAACGACCGAGCGCAGCG
A
